Addgene plasmid #126264: pGWB14-LYX046
Purpose: With a Nicotiana benthamiana transcription factor in PGWB14 backbone, for Agrobacterium mediated transient or stable expression corresponding transcription factor fused with a C-terminal HA tag.
Depositing lab: Silin Zhong. Depositing organization: Chinese University of Hong Kong.
Backbone
  Vector backbone: pGWB14
  Vector type: Plant Expression
  Selectable markers: Hygromycin
Growth in bacteria
  Bacterial resistance: Kanamycin, 50 μg/mL
  Growth temperature: 37°C
  Growth strain: DH5alpha
  Copy number: Low Copy
Gene/Insert
  Gene/Insert name: Niben101Scf02216g02019.1
  Species: Nicotiana benthamiana
  Promoter: CaMV 35S
  Tag / fusion protein: HA (C terminal on insert)
  Cloning method: Gibson Cloning
Terms and licenses: Academic/Nonprofit Terms; Industry Terms: Not Available to Industry
How to cite: pGWB14-LYX046 was a gift from Silin Zhong (Addgene plasmid # 126264 ; http://n2t.net/addgene:126264 ; RRID:Addgene_126264)
