[The description below was written by a language model from this plasmid's Addgene catalogue record and pLannotate feature annotations shown in this document.]
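Description:
pGWB14-LYX046 is a plant binary expression vector built on the pGWB14 backbone and intended for Agrobacterium-mediated transient or stable expression of a Nicotiana benthamiana transcription factor. The backbone is a low-copy, broad-host-range IncP-type replicon: the feature table shows oriV with its activator trfA, plus oriT and traJ for mobilisation, which together allow maintenance in both E. coli and Agrobacterium. Bacterial selection is by kanamycin (KanR, aphA-3). The remaining backbone annotations are mostly remnants of the parental plasmid lineage, including fragments of tetracycline resistance genes, a partial ColE1-type ori, and an IS1 element.

Between the nopaline-type right and left T-DNA borders lie three cassettes. The main payload is the gene model Niben101Scf02216g02019.1, driven by the CaMV 35S promoter, flanked by attB1 and attB2 Gateway sites, and followed by a 3xHA tag and NOS terminator, giving a C-terminally HA-tagged protein. The record lists Gibson cloning as the assembly method. Part of the insert is annotated by similarity to Arabidopsis BHLH130, suggesting a basic helix-loop-helix factor, though the catalogue entry does not name the family. A second cassette, in the opposite orientation, carries the hygromycin resistance gene under a 35S promoter with a NOS terminator for selecting transformed plant cells. The sequence also shows a third unit not mentioned in the catalogue fields: a 35S promoter driving the tomato bushy stunt virus P19 silencing suppressor with a CaMV poly(A) signal. P19 binds siRNAs and would be expected to boost transgene expression during agroinfiltration. The HA epitope allows detection or immunoprecipitation of the expressed factor.
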