Features (pLannotate 1.2.2; 36 found; start..end, strand, type, name):
      3..89      -  CDS            traI (fragment): TRAI6_ECOLX - Experimental evidence at protein level: Swiss-Prot protein existence level 1. The initiation process of transfer DNA synthesis requires the interaction of at least three plasmid-specific components (TraH, I, and J) at the transfer origin resulting in the assembly of a specialised nucleoprotein complex - the relaxosome. Site- and strand-specific cleavage at the transfer origin is dependent on TraI and TraJ. From Escherichia coli.
    127..498     -  CDS            traJ: oriT-recognizing protein; traJ
    531..640     -  oriT           oriT: incP origin of transfer
    772..962     +  rep_origin     ori (fragment): high-copy-number ColE1/pMB1/pBR322/pUC origin of replication
   1321..1971    -  CDS            TetR: tetracycline resistance regulatory protein; tetR
   2077..2326    +  CDS            TcR (fragment): tetracycline efflux protein; tetA; confers resistance to tetracycline
   2436..2460    -  misc_feature   RB T-DNA repeat: right border repeat from nopaline C58 T-DNA
   2490..2508    +  misc_feature   MCS (fragment): pUC18/19 multiple cloning site
   2559..2904    +  promoter       CaMV 35S promoter: strong constitutive promoter from cauliflower mosaic virus
   2856..2902    +  promoter       minimal CaMV 35S promoter: minimal 35S promoter from cauliflower mosaic virus
   2914..2932    -  misc_feature   MCS (fragment): pUC18/19 multiple cloning site
   2943..3458    +  CDS            P19_TBSVC: Experimental evidence at protein level: Swiss-Prot protein existence level 1. Acts as a suppressor of RNA-mediated gene silencing, also known as post-transcriptional gene silencing (PTGS), a mechanism of plant viral defense that limits the accumulation of viral RNAs. Binds to short interfering RNAs (siRNAs) with high affinity. Acts as a molecular caliper to specifically select siRNAs based on the length of the duplex region of the RNA (By similarity). From Tomato bushy stunt virus (strain Cherry) (TBSV).
   3531..3707    +  polyA_signal   CaMV poly(A) signal: cauliflower mosaic virus polyadenylation signal
   4210..4551    +  promoter       CaMV 35S promoter: strong constitutive promoter from cauliflower mosaic virus
   4577..4601    +  protein_bind   attB1: mutant version of attB; recombination site for the Gateway® BP reaction BP Clonase™
   5207..5818    +  CDS            BHLH130 (fragment): BH130_ARATH - Also known as EN69. Experimental evidence at protein level: Swiss-Prot protein existence level 1. From Arabidopsis thaliana (Mouse-ear cress).
   5850..5874    -  protein_bind   attB2: mutant version of attB; recombination site for the Gateway® BP reaction BP Clonase™
   5903..5992    +  CDS            3xHA: three tandem HA epitope tags
   6026..6278    +  terminator     NOS terminator: nopaline synthase terminator and poly(A) signal
   6707..6959    -  terminator     NOS terminator: nopaline synthase terminator and poly(A) signal
   6983..7411    -  CDS            nos (fragment): DHNO_AGRT7 - Protein inferred from homology: Swiss-Prot protein existence level 3. From Agrobacterium tumefaciens (strain T37).
   7427..8452    -  CDS            HygR: aminoglycoside phosphotransferase from E. coli; aph(4)-Ia; confers resistance to hygromycin
   8462..8806    -  promoter       CaMV 35S promoter: strong constitutive promoter from cauliflower mosaic virus
   8463..8509    -  promoter       minimal CaMV 35S promoter: minimal 35S promoter from cauliflower mosaic virus
   8944..9099    +  CDS            lacZα (fragment) (sequence partly withheld): LacZα fragment of β-galactosidase; lacZ fragment
   9097..9397    +  rep_origin     M13 ori (fragment) (sequence partly withheld): M13 bacteriophage origin of replication; arrow indicates direction of (+) strand synthesis
   9398..9528    +  CDS            lacI (fragment): lac repressor; lacI; The lac repressor binds to the lac operator to inhibit transcription in E. coli. This inhibition can be relieved by adding lactose or isopropyl-β-D-thiogalactopyranoside (IPTG).
   9582..9606    -  misc_feature   LB T-DNA repeat: left border repeat from nopaline C58 T-DNA
  11063..11182   -  CDS            tetR (fragment): TETR1_ECOLX - Experimental evidence at protein level: Swiss-Prot protein existence level 1. TetR is the repressor of the tetracycline resistance element; its N-terminal region forms a helix-turn-helix structure and binds DNA. Binding of tetracycline to TetR reduces the repressor affinity for the tetracycline resistance gene (tetA) promoter operator sites. From Escherichia coli.
  11202..12350   -  CDS            trfA: trans-acting replication protein that binds to and activates oriV
  12649..13443   -  CDS            KanR: aminoglycoside phosphotransferase; aphA-3; confers resistance to kanamycin
  13635..14402   +  mobile_element IS1: prokaryotic transposable element IS1
  14411..14560   -  CDS            satA (fragment): STA_BACSU - Also known as yyaR. Experimental evidence at protein level: Swiss-Prot protein existence level 1. Involved in resistance to streptothricin, a broad-spectrum antibiotic produced by streptomycetes. Detoxifies streptothricin via acetylation of the beta amino group of the first beta-lysyl moiety of streptothricin. From Bacillus subtilis (strain 168).
  14559..14753   -  CDS            satA (fragment): STA_BACSU - Also known as yyaR. Experimental evidence at protein level: Swiss-Prot protein existence level 1. Involved in resistance to streptothricin, a broad-spectrum antibiotic produced by streptomycetes. Detoxifies streptothricin via acetylation of the beta amino group of the first beta-lysyl moiety of streptothricin. From Bacillus subtilis (strain 168).
  14756..15031   -  CDS            klaC (fragment): KLAC_ECOLX - Also known as telB. Protein predicted: Swiss-Prot protein existence level 4. Belongs to the kla operon, which is associated with cryptic tellurite resistance, and IncW plasmid fertility inhibition. From Escherichia coli.
  15095..15726   -  rep_origin     oriV: incP origin of replication
>Addgene plasmid #126264 | pGWB14-LYX046 | addgene full sequence | sequence record 246537 | Addgene NGS Result
TCGGTCTTGCCTTGCTCGTCGGTGATGTACTTCACCAGCTCCGCGAAGTCGCTCTTCTTGATGGAGCGCA
TGGGGACGTGCTTGGCAATCACGCGCACCCCCCGGCCGTTTTAGCGGCTAAAAAAGTCATGGCTCTGCCC
TCGGGCGGACCACGCCCATCATGACCTTGCCAAGCTCGTCCTGCTTCTCTTCGATCTTCGCCAGCAGGGC
GAGGATCGTGGCATCACCGAACCGCGCCGTGCGCGGGTCGTCGGTGAGCCAGAGTTTCAGCAGGCCGCCC
AGGCGGCCCAGGTCGCCATTGATGCGGGCCAGCTCGCGGACGTGCTCATAGTCCACGACGCCCGTGATTT
TGTAGCCCTGGCCGACGGCCAGCAGGTAGGCCGACAGGCTCATGCCGGCCGCCGCCGCCTTTTCCTCAAT
CGCTCTTCGTTCGTCTGGAAGGCAGTACACCTTGATAGGTGGGCTGCCCTTCCTGGTTGGCTTGGTTTCA
TCAGCCATCCGCTTGCCCTCATCTGTTACGCCGGCGGTAGCCGGCCAGCCTCGCAGAGCAGGATTCCCGT
TGAGCACCGCCAGGTGCGAATAAGGGACAGTGAAGAAGGAACACCCGCTCGCGGGTGGGCCTACTTCACC
TATCCTGCCCGGCTGACGCCGTTGGATACACCAAGGAAAGTCTACACGAACCCTTTGGCAAAATCCTGTA
TATCGTGCGAAAAAGGATGGATATACCGAAAAAATCGCTATAATGACCCCGAAGCAGGGTTATGCAGCGG
AAAAGCGCCACGCTTCCCGAAGGGAGAAAGGCGGACAGGTATCCGGTAAGCGGCAGGGTCGGAACAGGAG
AGCGCACGAGGGAGCTTCCAGGGGGAAACGCCTGGTATCTTTATAGTCCTGTCGGGTTTCGCCACCTCTG
ACTTGAGCGTCGATTTTTGTGATGCTCGTCAGGGGGGCGGAGCCTATGGAAAAACGCCAGCAACGCGGCC
TTTTTACGGTTCCTGGCCTTTTGCTGGCCTTTTGCTCACATGTTCTTTCCTGCGTTATCCCCTGATTCTG
TGGATAACCGTATTACCGCCTTTGAGTGAGCTGATACCGCTCGCCGCAGCCGAACGACCGAGCGCAGCGA
GTCAGTGAGCGAGGAAGCGGAAGAGCGCCAGAAGGCCGCCAGAGAGGCCGAGCGCGGCCGTGAGGCTTGG
ACGCTAGGGCAGGGCATGAAAAAGCCCGTAGCGGGCTGCTACGGGCGTCTGACGCGGTGGAAAGGGGGAG
GGGATGTTGTCTACATGGCTCTGCTGTAGTGAGTGGGTTGCGCTCCGGCAGCGGTCCTGATCAATCGTCA
CCCTTTCTCGGTCCTTCAACGTTCCTGACAACGAGCCTCCTTTTCGCCAATCCATCGACAATCACCGCGA
GTCCCTGCTCGAACGCTGCGTCCGGACCGGCTTCGTCGAAGGCGTCTATCGCGGCCCGCAACAGCGGCGA
GAGCGGAGCCTGTTCAACGGTGCCGCCGCGCTCGCCGGCATCGCTGTCGCCGGCCTGCTCCTCAAGCACG
GCCCCAACAGTGAAGTAGCTGATTGTCATCAGCGCATTGACGGCGTCCCCGGCCGAAAAACCCGCCTCGC
AGAGGAAGCGAAGCTGCGCGTCGGCCGTTTCCATCTGCGGTGCGCCCGGTCGCGTGCCGGCATGGATGCG
CGCGCCATCGCGGTAGGCGAGCAGCGCCTGCCTGAAGCTGCGGGCATTCCCGATCAGAAATGAGCGCCAG
TCGTCGTCGGCTCTCGGCACCGAATGCGTATGATTCTCCGCCAGCATGGCTTCGGCCAGTGCGTCGAGCA
GCGCCCGCTTGTTCCTGAAGTGCCAGTAAAGCGCCGGCTGCTGAACCCCCAACCGTTCCGCCAGTTTGCG
TGTCGTCAGACCGTCTACGCCGACCTCGTTCAACAGGTCCAGGGCGGCACGGATCACTGTATTCGGCTGC
AACTTTGTCATGCTTGACACTTTATCACTGATAAACATAATATGTCCACCAACTTATCAGTGATAAAGAA
TCCGCGCGTTCAATCGGACCAGCGGAGGCTGGTCCGGAGGCCAGACGTGAAACCCAACATACCCCTGATC
GTAATTCTGAGCACTGTCGCGCTCGACGCTGTCGGCATCGGCCTGATTATGCCGGTGCTGCCGGGCCTCC
TGCGCGATCTGGTTCACTCGAACGACGTCACCGCCCACTATGGCATTCTGCTGGCGCTGTATGCGTTGGT
GCAATTTGCCTGCGCACCTGTGCTGGGCGCGCTGTCGGATCGTTTCGGGCGGCGGCCAATCTTGCTCGTC
TCGCTGGCCGGCGCCAGATCTGGGGAACCCTGTGGTTGGCATGCACATACAAATGGACGAACGGATAAAC
CTTTTCACGCCCTTTTAAATATCCGATTATTCTAATAAACGCTCTTTTCTCTTAGGTTTACCCGCCAATA
TATCCTGTCAAACACTGATAGTTTAAACGTTGCGATTAAGAATTCGAGCTCGGTACCCCCCTACTCCAAA
AATGTCAAAGATACAGTCTCAGAAGACCAAAGGGCTATTGAGACTTTTCAACAAAGGGTAATTTCGGGAA
ACCTCCTCGGATTCCATTGCCCAGCTATCTGTCACTTCATCGAAAGGACAGTAGAAAAGGAAGGTGGCTC
CTACAAATGCCATCATTGCGATAAAGGAAAGGCTATCATTCAAGATGCCTCTGCCGACAGTGGTCCCAAA
GATGGACCCCCACCCACGAGGAGCATCGTGGAAAAAGAAGACGTTCCAACCACGTCTTCAAAGCAAGTGG
ATTGATGTGACATCTCCACTGACGTAAGGGATGACGCACAATCCCACTATCCTTCGCAAGACCCTTCCTC
TATATAAGGAAGTTCATTTCATTTGGAGAGGACAGCCCAAGCTTCGACTCTAGAGGATCCCCTTAAATCG
ATATGGAACGAGCTATACAAGGAAACGACGCTAGGGAACAAGCTAACAGTGAACGTTGGGATGGAGGATC
AGGAGGTACCACTTCTCCCTTCAAACTTCCTGACGAAAGTCCGAGTTGGACTGAGTGGCGGCTACATAAC
GATGAGACGAATTCGAATCAAGATAATCCCCTTGGTTTCAAGGAAAGCTGGGGTTTCGGGAAAGTTGTAT
TTAAGAGATATCTCAGATACGACAGGACGGAAGCTTCACTGCACAGAGTCCTTGGATCTTGGACGGGAGA
TTCGGTTAACTATGCAGCATCTCGATTTTTCGGTTTCGACCAGATCGGATGTACCTATAGTATTCGGTTT
CGAGGAGTTAGTATCACCGTTTCTGGAGGGTCTCGAACTCTTCAGCATCTCTGTGAGATGGCAATTCGGT
CTAAGCAAGAACTGCTACAGCTTGCCCCAATCGAAGTGGAAAGTAATGTATCAAGAGGATGCCCTGAAGG
TACTCAAACCTTCGAAAAAGAAAGCGAGTAAGTCGAGGGCGAGCTCGAATTCGGTACGCTGAAATCACCA
GTCTCTCTCTACAAATCTATCTCTCTCTATTTTCTCCATAAATAATGTGTGAGTAGTTTCCCGATAAGGG
AAATTAGGGTTCTTATAGGGTTTCGCTCATGTGTTGAGCATATAAGAAACCCTTAGTATGTATTTGTATT
TGTAAAATACTTCTATCAATAAAATTTCTAATTCCTAAAACCAAAATCCAGTACTAAAATCCAGATCTCC
CTGCAGGTCCCCAGATTAGCCTTTTCAATTTCAGAAAGAATGCTAACCCACAGATGGTTAGAGAGGCTTA
CGCAGCAGGTCTCATCAAGACGATCTACCCGAGCAATAATCTCCAGGAAATCAAATACCTTCCCAAGAAG
GTTAAAGATGCAGTCAAAAGATTCAGGACTAACTGCATCAAGAACACAGAGAAAGATATATTTCTCAAGA
TCAGAAGTACTATTCCAGTATGGACGATTCAAGGCTTGCTTCACAAACCAAGGCAAGTAATAGAGATTGG
AGTCTCTAAAAAGGTAGTTCCCACTGAATCAAAGGCCATGGAGTCAAAGATTCAAATAGAGGACCTAACA
GAACTCGCCGTAAAGACTGGCGAACAGTTCATACAGAGTCTCTTACGACTCAATGACAAGAAGAAAATCT
TCGTCAACATGGTGGAGCACGACACACTTGTCTACTCCAAAAATATCAAAGATACAGTCTCAGAAGACCA
AAGGGCAATTGAGACTTTTCAACAAAGGGTAATATCCGGAAACCTCCTCGGATTCCATTGCCCAGCTATC
TGTCACTTTATTGTGAAGATAGTGGAAAAGGAAGGTGGCTCCTACAAATGCCATCATTGCGATAAAGGAA
AGGCCATCGTTGAAGATGCCTCTGCCGACAGTGGTCCCAAAGATGGACCCCCACCCACGAGGAGCATCGT
GGAAAAAGAAGACGTTCCAACCACGTCTTCAAAGCAAGTGGATTGATGTGATATCTCCACTGACGTAAGG
GATGACGCACAATCCCACTATCCTTCGCAAGACCCTTCCTCTATATAAGGAAGTTCATTTCATTTGGAGA
GAACACGGGGGACTCTAGAGTTATCAACAAGTTTGTACAAAAAAGCAGGCTCCACCACTAGTATGTTTAG
TAGCACAGAGCCAATTTCAAGAGAAATGGATAAATTCAATAGTTTCTTGTTTGCAAGTGGCGGTGGTGGT
TCTTCAAATTTTAAGAATGGTGGTGAATTACAAGGAATGGAAAATGAGTTTTTAAGGAACAAAGAAATCA
TGAGTTCTGATTATTTTCAACAACAGTCATCACAATTCCATCAGCAGCAGAGTAATAATAATGGTGGCGG
GTTAACGAGGTACAGGTCAGCTCCGAGCTCGTTTTTCGCCGGAATTCTTGAAGGAGACGGCAATAATTCC
GGTGAAAATTTTATTACTCATGATGGATCTTCGAGTTCGGATTCTGAATCCGTGTTCACTGCCTTGTTGA
ACAACAACAACGACAACAACAACAACGTTAATCATAATAATAATGTTACAGTTTCTGGTACTCGGGATCT
GAATGATCAGATCAACAAAAATCAGCTGCAGTTTGCTTCTTCTTCTATGAAGCAGGAGATTGGAGAGGAG
ATAAAATTTGCTTCTTCTGCTATGGGATCATATGGTATAGGAGTGCAAATGCAAAGTGGAGTGAGGTTGA
GTAATGTAAATGCTGGTGGCTCTAATAATCTTATTAGGCAAAGCAGTTCACCTGCTGGATTTTTCAATGG
ATTTGATATAACAAGAGAAGTTGGGAATTATAGAGCAAGCAGTGGGGCTAATATGAGCTTCTCTTCTGCG
CAATCTTCTACCTCAAATTTCATGCCTATCATTGCTGAGAATGAATCTTGGAATGACTCCTCTTCCTTCC
ATTCTTTAAAGAGAAATGGAGATGGTGATCTCAAAGTGTTTTCTAATGATTTCAATGGAATGACTAGTCA
GAATGGTGAATCAAGAAACTATACTACTTCTGGTTTAACTCACCATTTAAGTTTGCCAAAAACATCTTCT
GAGATGGCTGCTATAGAAAAATATCTGCAGTTTCAACAAGATTCAGTACCTTGTAAAATCCGTGCCAAAA
GAGGCTGTGCTACTCACCCTAGAAGTATTGCAGAGAGGATGAGACGGACTCGGATTAGTGAAAGGATGAA
AAAACTTCAAGATCTTTTTCCAAATATGGATAAGCAAACCAACACAGCCGATATGTTAGATTTGGCAGTT
GATTACATTAAAGACCTTCAGAAACAAGTCCAGACACTGACTGATAAAAAGGCGAAATGCTCGTGCCCGA
GTAAACAGCTGCAATATTCAAATGGAACAGCACCCGGGGACCCAGCTTTCTTGTACAAAGTGGTTGATAA
CAGCGGGTTAATTAACATCTTTTACCCATACGATGTTCCTGACTATGCGGGCTATCCCTATGACGTCCCG
GACTATGCAGGATCCTATCCATATGACGTTCCAGATTACGCTGCTCAGTGCAGCGCTTAGAGCTCGAATT
TCCCCGATCGTTCAAACATTTGGCAATAAAGTTTCTTAAGATTGAATCCTGTTGCCGGTCTTGCGATGAT
TATCATATAATTTCTGTTGAATTACGTTAAGCATGTAATAATTAACATGTAATGCATGACGTTATTTATG
AGATGGGTTTTTATGATTAGAGTCCCGCAATTATACATTTAATACGCGATAGAAAACAAAATATAGCGCG
CAAACTAGGATAAATTATCGCGCGCGGTGTCATCTATGTTACTAGATCGGGAATTAGCTTCATCAACGCA
AGACATGCGCACGACCGTCTGACAGGAGAGGAATTTCCGACGAGCACAGAAAGGACTTGCTCTTGGACGT
AGGCCTATTTCTCAGGCACATGTATCAAGTGTTCGGACGTGGGTTTTCGATGGTGTATCAGCCGCCGCCA
ACTGGGAGATGAGGAGGCTTTCTTGGGGGGCAGTCAGCAGTTCATTTCACAAGACAGAGGAACTTGTAAG
GAGATGCACTGATTTATCTTGGCGCAAACCAGCAGGACGAATTAGTGGGAATAGCCCGCGAATATCTAAG
TTATGCCTGTCGGCATGAGCAGAAACTTCCAATTCGAAACAGTTTGGAGAGGTTGTTTTTGGGCATACCT
TTTGTTAGTCAGCCTCTCGATTGCTCATCGTCATTACACAGTACCGAAGTTTGATCGATCTAGTAACATA
GATGACACCGCGCGCGATAATTTATCCTAGTTTGCGCGCTATATTTTGTTTTCTATCGCGTATTAAATGT
ATAATTGCGGGACTCTAATCATAAAAACCCATCTCATAAATAACGTCATGCATTACATGTTAATTATTAC
ATGCTTAACGTAATTCAACAGAAATTATATGATAATCATCGCAAGACCGGCAACAGGATTCAATCTTAAG
AAACTTTATTGCCAAATGTTTGAACGATCTGCTTCGACGCACTCCTTCTTTACTCCACCATCTCGTCCTT
ATTGAAAACGTGGGTAGCACCAAAACGAATCAAGTCGCTGGAACTGAAGTTACCAATCACGCTGGATGAT
TTGCCAGTTGGATTAATCTTGCCTTTCCCCGCATGAATAATATTGATGAATGCATGCGTGAGGGGTATTT
CGATTTTGGCAATAGCTGCAATTGCCGCGACATCCTCCAACGAGCATAATTCTTCAGAAAAATAGCGATG
TTCCATGTTGTCAGGGCATGCATGATGCACGTTATGAGGTGACGGTGCTAGGCAGTATTCCCTCAAAGTT
TCATAGTCAGTATCATATTCATCATTGCATTCCTGCAAGAGAGAATTGAGACGCAATCCACACGCTGCGG
CAACCTTCCGGCGTTCGTGGTCTATTTGCTCTTGGACGTTGCAAACGTAAGTGTTGGATCCCGGTCGGCA
TCTACTCTATTCCTTTGCCCTCGGACGAGTGCTGGGGCGTCGGTTTCCACTATCGGCGAGTACTTCTACA
CAGCCATCGGTCCAGACGGCCGCGCTTCTGCGGGCGATTTGTGTACGCCCGACAGTCCCGGCTCCGGATC
GGACGATTGCGTCGCATCGACCCTGCGCCCAAGCTGCATCATCGAAATTGCCGTCAACCAAGCTCTGATA
GAGTTGGTCAAGACCAATGCGGAGCATATACGCCCGGAGCCGCGGCGATCCTGCAAGCTCCGGATGCCTC
CGCTCGAAGTAGCGCGTCTGCTGCTCCATACAAGCCAACCACGGCCTCCAGAAGAAGATGTTGGCGACCT
CGTATTGGGAATCCCCGAACATCGCCTCGCTCCAGTCAATGACCGCTGTTATGCGGCCATTGTCCGTCAG
GACATTGTTGGAGCCGAAATCCGCGTGCACGAGGTGCCGGACTTCGGGGCAGTCCTCGGCCCAAAGCATC
AGCTCATCGAGAGCCTGCGCGACGGACGCACTGACGGTGTCGTCCATCACAGTTTGCCAGTGATACACAT
GGGGATCAGCAATCGCGCATATGAAATCACGCCATGTAGTGTATTGACCGATTCCTTGCGGTCCGAATGG
GCCGAACCCGCTCGTCTGGCTAAGATCGGCCGCAGCGATCGCATCCATGGCCTCCGCGACCGGCTGCAGA
ACAGCGGGCAGTTCGGTTTCAGGCAGGTCTTGCAACGTGACACCCTGTGCACGGCGGGAGATGCAATAGG
TCAGGCTCTCGCTGAATTCCCCAATGTCAAGCACTTCCGGAATCGGGAGCGCGGCCGATGCAAAGTGCCG
ATAAACATAACGATCTTTGTAGAAACCATCGGCGCAGCTATTTACCCGCAGGACATATCCACGCCCTCCT
ACATCGAAGCTGAAAGCACGAGATTCTTCGCCCTCCGAGAGCTGCATCAGGTCGGAGACGCTGTCGAACT
TTTCGATCAGAAACTTCTCGACAGACGTCGCGGTGAGTTCAGGCTTTTTCATATCGGGGTCGTCCTCTCC
AAATGAAATGAACTTCCTTATATAGAGGAAGGGTCTTGCGAAGGATAGTGGGATTGTGCGTCATCCCTTA
CGTCAGTGGAGATATCACATCAATCCACTTGCTTTGAAGACGTGGTTGGAACGTCTTCTTTTTCCACGAT
GCTCCTCGTGGGTGGGGGTCCATCTTTGGGACCACTGTCGGCAGAGGCATCTTGAACGATAGCCTTTCCT
TTATCGCAATGATGGCATTTGTAGGTGCCACCTTCCTTTTCTACTGTCCTTTTGATGAAGTGACAGATAG
CTGGGCAATGGAATCCGAGGAGGTTTCCCGATATTACCCTTTGTTGAAAAGTCTCAATAGCCCTTTGGTC
TTCTGAGACTGTATCTTTGATATTCTTGGAGTAGACGAGAGTGTCGTGCTCCACCATGTTGACGGATCTC
TAGGACGCGTCGACGCGTCGACGCGTCGACGCGTCGACGCGTCCTAGAAGCTAATTCACTGGCCGTCGTT
TTACAACGTCGTGACTGGGAAAACCCTGGCGTTACCCAACTTAATCGCCTTGCAGCACATCCCCCTTTCG
CCAGCTGGCGTAATAGCGAAGAGGCCCGCACCGATCGCCCTTCCCAACAGTTGCGCAGCCTGAATG
[44 nt withheld, positions 9097-9140]
C
[141 nt withheld, positions 9142-9282]
CCTTTGACGTTGGAGTCCACGTTCTTT
[37 nt withheld, positions 9310-9346]
ACCCTATCTCGGGCTATTCTTTTGATTTATAAGGGATTTTGCCGATTTCGGAACCACCATCAAACAGGAT
TTTCGCCTGCTGGGGCAAACCAGCGTGGACCGCTTGCTGCAACTCTCTCAGGGCCAGGCGGTGAAGGGCA
ATCAGCTGTTGCCCGTCTCACTGGTGAAAAGAAAAACCACCCCAGTACATTAAAAACGTCCGCAATGTGT
TATTAAGTTGTCTAAGCGTCAATTTGTTTACACCACAATATATCCTGCCACCAGCCAGCCAACAGCTCCC
CGACCGGCAGCTCGGCACAAAATCACCACTCGATACAGGCAGCCCATCAGTCCGGGACGGCGTCAGCGGG
AGAGCCGTTGTAAGGCGGCAGACTTTGCTCATGTTACCGATGCTATTCGGAAGAACGGCAACTAAGCTGC
CGGGTTTGAAACACGGATGATCTCGCGGAGGGTAGCATGTTGATTGTAACGATGACAGAGCGTTGCTGCC
TGTGATCAAATATCATCTCCCTCGCAGAGATCCGAATTATCAGCCTTCTTATTCATTTCTCGCTTAACCG
TGACAGGCTGTCGATCTTGAGAACTATGCCGACATAATAGGAAATCGCTGGATAAAGCCGCTGAGGAAGC
TGAGTGGCGCTATTTCTTTAGAAGTGAACGTTGACGATATCAACTCCCCTATCCATTGCTCACCGAATGG
TACAGGTCGGGGACCCGAAGTTCCGACTGTCGGCCTGATGCATCCCCGGCTGATCGACCCCAGATCTGGG
GCTGAGAAAGCCCAGTAAGGAAACAACTGTAGGTTCGAGTCGCGAGATCCCCCGGAACCAAAGGAAGTAG
GTTAAACCCGCTCCGATCAGGCCGAGCCACGCCAGGCCGAGAACATTGGTTCCTGTAGGCATCGGGATTG
GCGGATCAAACACTAAAGCTACTGGAACGAGCAGAAGTCCTCCGGCCGCCAGTTGCCAGGCGGTAAAGGT
GAGCAGAGGCACGGGAGGTTGCCACTTGCGGGTCAGCACGGTTCCGAACGCCATGGAAACCGCCCCCGCC
AGGCCCGCTGCGACGCCGACAGGATCTAGCGCTGCGTTTGGTGTCAACACCAACAGCGCCACGCCCGCAG
TTCCGCAAATAGCCCCCAGGACCGCCATCAATCGTATCGGGCTACCTAGCAGAGCGGCAGAGATGAACAC
GACCATCAGCGGCTGCACAGCGCCTACCGTCGCCGCGACCCCGCCCGGCAGGCGGTAGACCGAAATAAAC
AACAAGCTCCAGAATAGCGAAATATTAAGTGCGCCGAGGATGAAGATGCGCATCCACCAGATTCCCGTTG
GAATCTGTCGGACGATCATCACGAGCAATAAACCCGCCGGCAACGCCCGCAGCAGCATACCGGCGACCCC
TCGGCCTCGCTGTTCGGGCTCCACGAAAACGCCGGACAGATGCGCCTTGTGAGCGTCCTTGGGGCCGTCC
TCCTGTTTGAAGACCGACAGCCCAATGATCTCGCCGTCGATGTAGGCGCCGAATGCCACGGCATCTCGCA
ACCGTTCAGCGAACGCCTCCATGGGCTTTTTCTCCTCGTGCTCGTAAACGGACCCGAACATCTCTGGAGC
TTTCTTCAGGGCCGACAATCGGATCTCGCGGAAATCCTGCACGTCGGCCGCTCCAAGCCGTCGAATCTGA
GCCTTAATCACAATTGTCAATTTTAATCCTCTGTTTATCGGCAGTTCGTAGAGCGCGCCGTGCGTCCCGA
GCGATACTGAGCGAAGCAAGTGCGTCGAGCAGTGCCCGCTTGTTCCTGAAATGCCAGTAAAGCGCTGGCT
GCTGAACCCCCAGCCGGAACTGACCCCACAAGGCCCTAGCGTTTGCAATGCACCAGGTCATCATTGACCC
AGGCGTGTTCCACCAGGCCGCTGCCTCGCAACTCTTCGCAGGCTTCGCCGACCTGCTCGCGCCACTTCTT
CACGCGGGTGGAATCCGATCCGCACATGAGGCGGAAGGTTTCCAGCTTGAGCGGGTACGGCTCCCGGTGC
GAGCTGAAATAGTCGAACATCCGTCGGGCCGTCGGCGACAGCTTGCGGTACTTCTCCCATATGAATTTCG
TGTAGTGGTCGCCAGCAAACAGCACGACGATTTCCTCGTCGATCAGGACCTGGCAACGGGACGTTTTCTT
GCCACGGTCCAGGACGCGGAAGCGGTGCAGCAGCGACACCGATTCCAGGTGCCCAACGCGGTCGGACGTG
AAGCCCATCGCCGTCGCCTGTAGGCGCGACAGGCATTCCTCGGCCTTCGTGTAATACCGGCCATTGATCG
ACCAGCCCAGGTCCTGGCAAAGCTCGTAGAACGTGAAGGTGATCGGCTCGCCGATAGGGGTGCGCTTCGC
GTACTCCAACACCTGCTGCCACACCAGTTCGTCATCGTCGGCCCGCAGCTCGACGCCGGTGTAGGTGATC
TTCACGTCCTTGTTGACGTGGAAAATGACCTTGTTTTGCAGCGCCTCGCGCGGGATTTTCTTGTTGCGCG
TGGTGAACAGGGCAGAGCGGGCCGTGTCGTTTGGCATCGCTCGCATCGTGTCCGGCCACGGCGCAATATC
GAACAAGGAAAGCTGCATTTCCTTGATCTGCTGCTTCGTGTGTTTCAGCAACGCGGCCTGCTTGGCCTCG
CTGACCTGTTTTGCCAGGTCCTCGCCGGCGGTTTTTCGCTTCTTGGTCGTCATAGTTCCTCGCGTGTCGA
TGGTCATCGACTTCGCCAAACCTGCCGCCTCCTGTTCGAGACGACGCGAACGCTCCACGGCGGCCGATGG
CGCGGGCAGGGCAGGGGGAGCCAGTTGCACGCTGTCGCGCTCGATCTTGGCCGTAGCTTGCTGGACCATC
GAGCCGACGGACTGGAAGGTTTCGCGGGGCGCACGCATGACGGTGCGGCTTGCGATGGTTTCGGCATCCT
CGGCGGAAAACCCCGCGTCGATCAGTTCTTGCCTGTATGCCTTCCGGTCAAACGTCCGATTCATTCACCC
TCCTTGCGGGATTGCCCCGACTCACGCCGGGGCAATGTGCCCTTATTCCTGATTTGACCCGCCTGGTGCC
TTGGTGTCCAGATAATCCACCTTATCGGCAATGAAGTCGGTCCCGTAGACCGTCTGGCCGTCCTTCTCGT
ACTTGGTATTCCGAATCTTGCCCTGCACGAATACCAGCGACCCCTTGCCCAAATACTTGCCGTGGGCCTC
GGCCTGAGAGCCAAAACACTTGATGCGGAAGAAGTCGGTGCGCTCCTGCTTGTCGCCGGCATCGTTGCGC
CACATCTAGGTACTAAAACAATTCATCCAGTAAAATATAATATTTTATTTTCTCCCAATCAGGCTTGATC
CCCAGTAAGTCAAAAAATAGCTCGACATACTGTTCTTCCCCGATATCCTCCCTGATCGACCGGACGCAGA
AGGCAATGTCATACCACTTGTCCGCCCTGCCGCTTCTCCCAAGATCAATAAAGCCACTTACTTTGCCATC
TTTCACAAAGATGTTGCTGTCTCCCAGGTCGCCGTGGGAAAAGACAAGTTCCTCTTCGGGCTTTTCCGTC
TTTAAAAAATCATACAGCTCGCGCGGATCTTTAAATGGAGTGTCTTCTTCCCAGTTTTCGCAATCCACAT
CGGCCAGATCGTTATTCAGTAAGTAATCCAATTCGGCTAAGCGGCTGTCTAAGCTATTCGTATAGGGACA
ATCCGATATGTCGATGGAGTGAAAGAGCCTGATGCACTCCGCATACAGCTCGATAATCTTTTCAGGGCTT
TGTTCATCTTCATACTCTTCCGAGCAAAGGACGCCATCGGCCTCACTCATGAGCAGATTGCTCCAGCCAT
CATGCCGTTCAAAGTGCAGGACCTTTGGAACAGGCAGCTTTCCTTCCAGCCATAGCATCATGTCCTTTTC
CCGTTCCACATCATAGGTGGTCCCTTTATACCGGCTGTCCGTCATTTTTAAATATAGGTTTTCATTTTCT
CCCACCAGCTTATATACCTTAGCAGGAGACATTCCTTCCGTATCTTTTACGCAGCGGTATTTTTCGATCA
GTTTTTTCAATTCCGGTGATATTCTCATTTTAGCCATTTATTATTTCCTTCCTCTTTTCTACAGTATTTA
AAGATACCCCAAGAAGCTAATTATAACAAGACGAACTCCAATTCACTGTTCCTTGCATTCTAAAACCTTA
AATACCAGAAAACAGCTTTTTCAAAGTTGTTTTCAAAGTTGGCGTATAACATAGTATCGACGGAGCCGAT
TTTGAAACCACAATTATGGGTGATGCTGCCAACTTACTGATTTAGTGTATGATGGTGTTTTTGAGGTGCT
CCAGTGGCTTCTGTTTCTATCAGCTGTCCCTCCTGTTCAGCTACTGACGGGGTGGTGCGTAACGGCAAAA
GCACCGCCGGACATCAGCGCTATCTCTGCTCTCACTGCCGTAAAACATGGCAACTGCAGTTCACTTACAC
CGCTTCTCAACCCGGTACGCACCAGAAAATCATTGATATGGCCATGAATGGCGTTGGATGCCGGGCAACA
GCCCGCATTATGGGCGTTGGCCTCAACACGATTTTACGTCACTTAAAAAACTCAGGCCGCAGTCGGTAAC
CTCGCGCATACAGCCGGGCAGTGACGTCATCGTCTGCGCGGAAATGGACGAACAGTGGGGCTATGTCGGG
GCTAAATCGCGCCAGCGCTGGCTGTTTTACGCGTATGACAGTCTCCGGAAGACGGTTGTTGCGCACGTAT
TCGGTGAACGCACTATGGCGACGCTGGGGCGTCTTATGAGCCTGCTGTCACCCTTTGACGTGGTGATATG
GATGACGGATGGCTGGCCGCTGTATGAATCCCGCCTGAAGGGAAAGCTGCACGTAATCAGCAAGCGATAT
ACGCAGCGAATTGAGCGGCATAACCTGAATCTGAGGCAGCACCTGGCACGGCTGGGACGGAAGTCGCTGT
CGTTCTCAAAATCGGTGGAGCTGCATGACAAAGTCATCGGGCATTATCTGAACATAAAACACTATCAATA
AGTTGGAGTCATTACCCAATTATGATAGAATTTACAAGCTATAAGGTTATTGTCCTGGGTTTCAAGCATT
AGTCCATGCAAGTTTTTATGCTTTGCCCATTCTATAGATATATTGATAAGCGCGCTGCCTATGCCTTGCC
CCCTGAAATCCTTACATACGGCGATATCTTCTATATAAAAGATATATTATCTTATCAGTATTGTCAATAT
ATTCAAGGCAATCTGCCTCCTCATCCTCTTCATCCTCTTCGTCTTGGTAGCTTTTTAAATATGGCGCTTC
ATAGAGTAATTCTGTAAAGGTCCAATTCTCGTTTTCATACCTCGGTATAATCTTACCTATCACCTCAAAT
GGTTCGCTGGGTTTATCGCACCCCCGAACACGAGCACGGCACCCGCGACCACTATGCCAAGAATGCCCAA
GGTAAAAATTGCCGGCCCCGCCATGAAGTCCGTGAATGCCCCGACGGCCGAAGTGAAGGGCAGGCCGCCA
CCCAGGCCGCCGCCCTCACTGCCCGGCACCTGGTCGCTGAATGTCGATGCCAGCACCTGCGGCACGTCAA
TGCTTCCGGGCGTCGCGCTCGGGCTGATCGCCCATCCCGTTACTGCCCCGATCCCGGCAATGGCAAGGAC
TGCCAGCGCTGCCATTTTTGGGGTGAGGCCGTTCGCGGCCGAGGGGCGCAGCCCCTGGGGGGATGGGAGG
CCCGCGTTAGCGGGCCGGGAGGGTTCGAGAAGGGGGGGCACCCCCCTTCGGCGTGCGCGGTCACGCGCAC
AGGGCGCAGCCCTGGTTAAAAACAAGGTTTATAAATATTGGTTTAAAAGCAGGTTAAAAGACAGGTTAGC
GGTGGCCGAAAAACGGGCGGAAACCCTTGCAAATGCTGGATTTTCTGCCTGTGGACAGCCCCTCAAATGT
CAATAGGTGCGCCCCTCATCTGTCAGCACTCTGCCCCTCAAGTGTCAAGGATCGCGCCCCTCATCTGTCA
GTAGTCGCGCCCCTCAAGTGTCAATACCGCAGGGCACTTATCCCCAGGCTTGTCCACATCATCTGTGGGA
AACTCGCGTAAAATCAGGCGTTTTCGCCGATTTGCGAGGCTGGCCAGCTCCACGTCGCCGGCCGAAATCG
AGCCTGCCCCTCATCTGTCAACGCCGCGCCGGGTGAGTCGGCCCCTCAAGTGTCAACGTCCGCCCCTCAT
CTGTCAGTGAGGGCCAAGTTTTCCGCGAGGTATCCACAACGCCGGCGGCCGCGGTGTCTCGCACACGGCT
TCGACGGCGTTTCTGGCGCGTTTGCAGGGCCATAGACGGCCGCCAGCCCAGCGGCGAGGGCAACCAGCCC
GGTGAGCGTCGGAAAGGCGC
