>Addgene plasmid #126264 | pGWB14-LYX046 | depositor partial sequence | sequence record 241538 | Niben101Scf02216g02019.1
ATGTTTAGTAGCACAGAGCCAATTTCAAGAGAAATGGATAAATTCAATAGTTTCTTGTTTGCAAGTGGCG
GTGGTGGTTCTTCAAATTTTAAGAATGGTGGTGAATTACAAGGAATGGAAAATGAGTTTTTAAGGAACAA
AGAAATCATGAGTTCTGATTATTTTCAACAACAGTCATCACAATTCCATCAGCAGCAGAGTAATAATAAT
GGTGGCGGGTTAACGAGGTACAGGTCAGCTCCGAGCTCGTTTTTCGCCGGAATTCTTGAAGGAGACGGCA
ATAATTCCGGTGAAAATTTTATTACTCATGATGGATCTTCGAGTTCGGATTCTGAATCCGTGTTCACTGC
CTTGTTGAACAACAACAACGACAACAACAACAACGTTAATCATAATAATAATGTTACAGTTTCTGGTACT
CGGGATCTGAATGATCAGATCAACAAAAATCAGCTGCAGTTTGCTTCTTCTTCTATGAAGCAGGAGATTG
GAGAGGAGATAAAATTTGCTTCTTCTGCTATGGGATCATATGGTATAGGAGTGCAAATGCAAAGTGGAGT
GAGGTTGAGTAATGTAAATGCTGGTGGCTCTAATAATCTTATTAGGCAAAGCAGTTCACCTGCTGGATTT
TTCAATGGATTTGATATAACAAGAGAAGTTGGGAATTATAGAGCAAGCAGTGGGGCTAATATGAGCTTCT
CTTCTGCGCAATCTTCTACCTCAAATTTCATGCCTATCATTGCTGAGAATGAATCTTGGAATGACTCCTC
TTCCTTCCATTCTTTAAAGAGAAATGGAGATGGTGATCTCAAAGTGTTTTCTAATGATTTCAATGGAATG
ACTAGTCAGAATGGTGAATCAAGAAACTATACTACTTCTGGTTTAACTCACCATTTAAGTTTGCCAAAAA
CATCTTCTGAGATGGCTGCTATAGAAAAATATCTGCAGTTTCAACAAGATTCAGTACCTTGTAAAATCCG
TGCCAAAAGAGGCTGTGCTACTCACCCTAGAAGTATTGCAGAGAGGATGAGACGGACTCGGATTAGTGAA
AGGATGAAAAAACTTCAAGATCTTTTTCCAAATATGGATAAGCAAACCAACACAGCCGATATGTTAGATT
TGGCAGTTGATTACATTAAAGACCTTCAGAAACAAGTCCAGACACTGACTGATAAAAAGGCGAAATGCTC
GTGCCCGAGTAAACAGCTGCAATATTCAAATGGAACAGCATGA
